>Addgene plasmid #46815 | pCEV-G2-Km | depositor full sequence | sequence record 66300 | pCEV-G2-Km sequence 6981 bps
GGAGCGACCTCATGCTATACCTGAGAAAGCAACCTGACCTACAGGAAAGAGTTACTCAAGAATAAGAATT
TTCGTTTTAAAACCTAAGAGTCACTTTAAAATTTGTATACACTTATTTTTTTTATAACTTATTTAATAAT
AAAAATCATAAATCATAAGAAATTCGCTTATTTAGAAGTGTCAACAACGTATCTACCAACGATTTGACCC
TTTTCCATCTTTTCGTAAATTTCTGGCAAGGTAGACAAGCCGACAACCTTGATTGGAGACTTGACCAAAC
CTCTGGCGAAGAATTGTTAATTAAGAGCTCAGATCTTATCGTCGTCATCCTTGTAATCCATCGATACTAG
TGCGGCCGCTTGTTTTATATTTGTTGTAAAAAGTAGATAATTACTTCCTTGATGATCTGTAAAAAAGAGA
AAAAGAAAGCATCTAAGAACTTGAAAAACTACGAATTAGAAAAGACCAAATATGTATTTCTTGCATTGAC
CAATTTATGCAAGTTTATATATATGTAAATGTAAGTTTCACGAGGTTCTACTAAACTAAACCACCCCCTT
GGTTAGAAGAAAAGAGTGTGTGAGAACAGGCTGTTGTTGTCACACGATTCGGACAATTCTGTTTGAAAGA
GAGAGAGTAACAGTACGATCGAACGAACTTTGCTCTGGAGATCACAGTGGGCATCATAGCATGTGGTACT
AAACCCTTTCCCGCCATTCCAGAACCTTCGATTGCTTGTTACAAAACCTGTGAGCCGTCGCTAGGACCTT
GTTGTGTGACGAAATTGGAAGCTGCAATCAATAGGAAGACAGGAAGTCGAGCGTGTCTGGGTTTTTTCAG
TTTTGTTCTTTTTGCAAACAAATCACGAGCGACGGTAATTTCTTTCTCGATAAGAGGCCACGTGCTTTAT
GAGGGTAACATCAATTCAAGAAGGAGGGAAACACTTCCTTTTTCTGGCCCTGATAATAGTATGAGGGTGA
AGCCAAAATAAAGGATTCGCGCCCAAATCGGCATCTTTAAATGCAGGTATGCGATAGTTCCTCACTCTTT
CCTTACTCACGAGTAATTCTTGCAAATGCCTATTATGCAGATGTTATAATATCTGTGCGTCTTGAGTTGA
AGTCAGGAATCTAAAATAAAAATTAAGGTTAATAAAAAGAGGAAAGAAAAAAAAATTAATCGATTTACAG
AAACTTGCACACTAAAAATACACAACTAAAAGCAATTACAGTATGGGAAGTCATCGACGTTATCTCTACT
ATAGTATATTATCATTTCTATTATTATCCTGCTCAGTGGTACTTGCAAAACAAGATAAGACCCCATTCTT
TGAAGGTACTTCCAGGCCGGCCGCACACACCATAGCTTCAAAATGTTTCTACTCCTTTTTTACTCTTCCA
GATTTTCTCGGACTCCGCGCATCGCCGTACCACTTCAAAACACCCAAGCACAGCATACTAAATTTCCCCT
CTTTCTTCCTCTAGGGTGTCGTTAATTACCCGTACTAAAGGTTTGGAAAAGAAAAAAGAGACCGCCTCGT
TTCTTTTTCTTCGTCGAAAAAGGCAATAAAAATTTTTATCACGTTTCTTTTTCTTGAAAATTTTTTTTTT
TGATTTTTTTCTCTTTCGATGACCTCCCATTGATATTTAAGTTAATAAACGGTCTTCAATTTCTCAAGTT
TCAGTTTCATTTTTCTTGTTCTATTACAACTTTTTTTACTTCTTGCTCATTAGAAAGAAAGCATAGCAAT
CTAATCTAAGTTTTAATTACAAGGATCCGTAATACGACTCACTATAGGGCCCGGGCGTCGACATGGAACA
GAAGTTGATTTCCGAAGAAGACCTCGAGTAAGCTTGGTACCGCGGCTAGCTAAGATCCGCTCTAACCGAA
AAGGAAGGAGTTAGACAACCTGAAGTCTAGGTCCCTATTTATTTTTTTATAGTTATGTTAGTATTAAGAA
CGTTATTTATATTTCAAATTTTTCTTTTTTTTCTGTACAGACGCGTGTACGCATGTAACATTATACTGAA
AACCTTGCTTGAGAAGGTTTTGGGACGCTCGAAGATCCAGCTGCATTAATGAATCGGCCAACGCGCGGGG
AGAGGCGGTTTGCGTATTGGGCGCTCTTCCGCTTCCTCGCTCACTGACTCGCTGCGCTCGGTCGTTCGGC
TGCGGCGAGCGGTATCAGCTCACTCAAAGGCGGTAATACGGTTATCCACAGAATCAGGGGATAACGCAGG
AAAGAACATGTGAGCAAAAGGCCAGCAAAAGGCCAGGAACCGTAAAAAGGCCGCGTTGCTGGCGTTTTTC
CATAGGCTCCGCCCCCCTGACGAGCATCACAAAAATCGACGCTCAAGTCAGAGGTGGCGAAACCCGACAG
GACTATAAAGATACCAGGCGTTTCCCCCTGGAAGCTCCCTCGTGCGCTCTCCTGTTCCGACCCTGCCGCT
TACCGGATACCTGTCCGCCTTTCTCCCTTCGGGAAGCGTGGCGCTTTCTCATAGCTCACGCTGTAGGTAT
CTCAGTTCGGTGTAGGTCGTTCGCTCCAAGCTGGGCTGTGTGCACGAACCCCCCGTTCAGCCCGACCGCT
GCGCCTTATCCGGTAACTATCGTCTTGAGTCCAACCCGGTAAGACACGACTTATCGCCACTGGCAGCAGC
CACTGGTAACAGGATTAGCAGAGCGAGGTATGTAGGCGGTGCTACAGAGTTCTTGAAGTGGTGGCCTAAC
TACGGCTACACTAGAAGGACAGTATTTGGTATCTGCGCTCTGCTGAAGCCAGTTACCTTCGGAAAAAGAG
TTGGTAGCTCTTGATCCGGCAAACAAACCACCGCTGGTAGCGGTGGTTTTTTTGTTTGCAAGCAGCAGAT
TACGCGCAGAAAAAAAGGATCTCAAGAAGATCCTTTGATCTTTTCTACGGGGTCTGACGCTCAGTGGAAC
GAAAACTCACGTTAAGGGATTTTGGTCATGAGATTATCAAAAAGGATCTTCACCTAGATCCTTTTAAATT
AAAAATGAAGTTTTAAATCAATCTAAAGTATATATGAGTAAACTTGGTCTGACAGTTACCAATGCTTAAT
CAGTGAGGCACCTATCTCAGCGATCTGTCTATTTCGTTCATCCATAGTTGCCTGACTCCCCGTCGTGTAG
ATAACTACGATACGGGAGGGCTTACCATCTGGCCCCAGTGCTGCAATGATACCGCGAGACCCACGCTCAC
CGGCTCCAGATTTATCAGCAATAAACCAGCCAGCCGGAAGGGCCGAGCGCAGAAGTGGTCCTGCAACTTT
ATCCGCCTCCATCCAGTCTATTAATTGTTGCCGGGAAGCTAGAGTAAGTAGTTCGCCAGTTAATAGTTTG
CGCAACGTTGTTGCCATTGCTACAGGCATCGTGGTGTCACGCTCGTCGTTTGGTATGGCTTCATTCAGCT
CCGGTTCCCAACGATCAAGGCGAGTTACATGATCCCCCATGTTGTGCAAAAAAGCGGTTAGCTCCTTCGG
TCCTCCGATCGTTGTCAGAAGTAAGTTGGCCGCAGTGTTATCACTCATGGTTATGGCAGCACTGCATAAT
TCTCTTACTGTCATGCCATCCGTAAGATGCTTTTCTGTGACTGGTGAGTACTCAACCAAGTCATTCTGAG
AATAGTGTATGCGGCGACCGAGTTGCTCTTGCCCGGCGTCAATACGGGATAATACCGCGCCACATAGCAG
AACTTTAAAAGTGCTCATCATTGGAAAACGTTCTTCGGGGCGAAAACTCTCAAGGATCTTACCGCTGTTG
AGATCCAGTTCGATGTAACCCACTCGTGCACCCAACTGATCTTCAGCATCTTTTACTTTCACCAGCGTTT
CTGGGTGAGCAAAAACAGGAAGGCAAAATGCCGCAAAAAAGGGAATAAGGGCGACACGGAAATGTTGAAT
ACTCATACTCTTCCTTTTTCAATATTATTGAAGCATTTATCAGGGTTATTGTCTCATGAGCGGATACATA
TTTGAATGTATTTAGAAAAATAAACAAATAGGGGTTCCGCGCACATTTCCCCGAAAAGTGCCACCTGAAC
GAAGCATCTGTGCTTCATTTTGTAGAACAAAAATGCAACGCGAGAGCGCTAATTTTTCAAACAAAGAATC
TGAGCTGCATTTTTACAGAACAGAAATGCAACGCGAAAGCGCTATTTTACCAACGAAGAATCTGTGCTTC
ATTTTTGTAAAACAAAAATGCAACGCGAGAGCGCTAATTTTTCAAACAAAGAATCTGAGCTGCATTTTTA
CAGAACAGAAATGCAACGCGAGAGCGCTATTTTACCAACAAAGAATCTATACTTCTTTTTTGTTCTACAA
AAATGCATCCCGAGAGCGCTATTTTTCTAACAAAGCATCTTAGATTACTTTTTTTCTCCTTTGTGCGCTC
TATAATGCAGTCTCTTGATAACTTTTTGCACTGTAGGTCCGTTAAGGTTAGAAGAAGGCTACTTTGGTGT
CTATTTTCTCTTCCATAAAAAAAGCCTGACTCCACTTCCCGCGTTTACTGATTACTAGCGAAGCTGCGGG
TGCATTTTTTCAAGATAAAGGCATCCCCGATTATATTCTATACCGATGTGGATTGCGCATACTTTGTGAA
CAGAAAGTGATAGCGTTGATGATTCTTCATTGGTCAGAAAATTATGAACGGTTTCTTCTATTTTGTCTCT
ATATACTACGTATAGGAAATGTTTACATTTTCGTATTGTTTTCGATTCACTCTATGAATAGTTCTTACTA
CAATTTTTTTGTCTAAAGAGTAATACTAGAGATAAACATAAAAAATGTAGAGGTCGAGTTTAGATGCAAG
TTCAAGGAGCGAAAGGTGGATGGGTAGGTTATATAGGGATATAGCACAGAGATATATAGCAAAGAGATAC
TTTTGAGCAATGTTTGTGGAAGCGGTATTCGCAATATTTTAGTAGCTCGTTACAGTCCGGTGCGTTTTTG
GTTTTTTGAAAGTGCGTCTTCAGAGCGCTTTTGGTTTTCAAAAGCGCTCTGAAGTTCCTATACTTTCTAG
AGAATAGGAACTTCGGAATAGGAACTTCAAAGCGTTTCCGAAAACGAGCGCTTCCGAAAATGCAACGCGA
GCTGCGCACATACAGCTCACTGTTCACGTCGCACCTATATCTGCGTGTTGCCTGTATATATATATACATG
AGAAGAACGGCATAGTGCGTGTTTATGCTTAAATGCGTACTTATATGCGTCTATTTATGTAGGATGAAAG
GTAGTCTAGTACCTCCTGTGATATTATCCCATTCCATGCGGGGTATCGTATGCTTCCTTCAGCACTACCC
TTTAGCTGTTCTATATGCTGCCACTCCTCAATTGGATTAGTCTCATCCTTCAATGCTATCATTTCCTTTG
ATATTGGATCATGGTAGACAACCCTTAATATAACTTCGTATAATGTATGCTATACGAAGTTATTAGGTCT
AGAGATCTGTTTAGCTTGCCTCGTCCCCGCCGGGTCACCCGGCCAGCGACATGGAGGCCCAGAATACCCT
CCTTGACAGTCTTGACGTGCGCAGCTCAGGGGCATGATGTGACTGTCGCCCGTACATTTAGCCCATACAT
CCCCATGTATAATCATTTGCATCCATACATTTTGATGGCCGCACGGCGCGAAGCAAAAATTACGGCTCCT
CGCTGCAGACCTGCGAGCAGGGAAACGCTCCCCTCACAGACGCGTTGAATTGTCCCCACGCCGCGCCCCT
GTAGAGAAATATAAAAGGTTAGGATTTGCCACTGAGGTTCTTCTTTCATATACTTCCTTTTAAAATCTTG
CTAGGATACAGTTCTCACATCACATCCGAACATAAACAACCATGGGTAAGGAAAAGACTCACGTTTCGAG
GCCGCGATTAAATTCCAACATGGATGCTGATTTATATGGGTATAAATGGGCTCGCGATAATGTCGGGCAA
TCAGGTGCGACAATCTATCGATTGTATGGGAAGCCCGATGCGCCAGAGTTGTTTCTGAAACATGGCAAAG
GTAGCGTTGCCAATGATGTTACAGATGAGATGGTCAGACTAAACTGGCTGACGGAATTTATGCCTCTTCC
GACCATCAAGCATTTTATCCGTACTCCTGATGATGCATGGTTACTCACCACTGCGATCCCCGGCAAAACA
GCATTCCAGGTATTAGAAGAATATCCTGATTCAGGTGAAAATATTGTTGATGCGCTGGCAGTGTTCCTGC
GCCGGTTGCATTCGATTCCTGTTTGTAATTGTCCTTTTAACAGCGATCGCGTATTTCGTCTCGCTCAGGC
GCAATCACGAATGAATAACGGTTTGGTTGATGCGAGTGATTTTGATGACGAGCGTAATGGCTGGCCTGTT
GAACAAGTCTGGAAAGAAATGCATAAGCTTTTGCCATTCTCACCGGATTCAGTCGTCACTCATGGTGATT
TCTCACTTGATAACCTTATTTTTGACGAGGGGAAATTAATAGGTTGTATTGATGTTGGACGAGTCGGAAT
CGCAGACCGATACCAGGATCTTGCCATCCTATGGAACTGCCTCGGTGAGTTTTCTCCTTCATTACAGAAA
CGGCTTTTTCAAAAATATGGTATTGATAATCCTGATATGAATAAATTGCAGTTTCATTTGATGCTCGATG
AGTTTTTCTAATCAGTACTGACAATAAAAAGATTCTTGTTTTCAAGAACTTGTCATTTGTATAGTTTTTT
TATATTGTAGTTGTTCTATTTTAATCAAATGTTAGCGTGATTTATATTTTTTTTCGCCTCGACATCATCT
GCCCAGATGCGAAGTTAAGTGCGCAGAAAGTAATATCATGCGTCAATCGTATGTGAATGCTGGTCGCTAT
ACTGCTGTCGATTCGATACTAACGCCGCCATCCAGTGTCGAAAACGAGCTCTCGAGAACCCTTAATATAA
CTTCGTATAATGTATGCTATACGAAGTTATTAGGTGATATCAGATCCACTA
Features (pLannotate 1.2.2; 15 found; start..end, strand, type, name):
      2..167     -  terminator     ADH1 terminator: S. cerevisiae ADH1; transcription terminator for the S. cerevisiae alcohol dehydrogenase 1 (ADH1) gene
    171..293     -  CDS            ADH1 (fragment): ADH1_YEAST - Also known as ADC1. Experimental evidence at protein level: Swiss-Prot protein existence level 1. This isozyme preferentially catalyzes the conversion of primary unbranched alcohols to their corresponding aldehydes. Also shows activity toward secondary alcohols. From Saccharomyces cerevisiae (strain ATCC 204508 / S288c) (Baker's yeast).
    312..338     -  CDS            3xFLAG (fragment): three tandem FLAG® epitope tags
   1233..1343    +  CDS            ADP1 (fragment): ADP1_YEAST - Experimental evidence at protein level: Swiss-Prot protein existence level 1. From Saccharomyces cerevisiae (strain ATCC 204508 / S288c) (Baker's yeast).
   1361..1760    +  promoter       TEF1 promoter: S. cerevisiae TEF1; promoter for EF-1α
   1780..1798    +  promoter       T7 promoter: promoter for bacteriophage T7 RNA polymerase
   1875..2064    +  terminator     CYC1 terminator: S. cerevisiae CYC1; transcription terminator for CYC1
   2067..2124    -  CDS            lacI (fragment): lac repressor; lacI; The lac repressor binds to the lac operator to inhibit transcription in E. coli. This inhibition can be relieved by adding lactose or isopropyl-β-D-thiogalactopyranoside (IPTG).
   2307..2895    -  rep_origin     ori: high-copy-number ColE1/pMB1/pBR322/pUC origin of replication
   3066..3926    -  CDS            AmpR: β-lactamase; bla; confers resistance to ampicillin, carbenicillin, and related antibiotics
   3927..4031    -  promoter       AmpR promoter: bla
   4058..5400    -  rep_origin     2μ ori: yeast 2μ plasmid origin of replication
   5420..5453    -  protein_bind   loxP: Cre-mediated recombination occurs in the 8-bp core sequence (GCATACAT). Cre recombinase
   5508..6864    +  gene           kanMX: yeast selectable marker conferring kanamycin resistance (Wach et al., 1994)
   6927..6960    -  protein_bind   loxP: Cre-mediated recombination occurs in the 8-bp core sequence (GCATACAT). Cre recombinase
