[The description below was written by a language model from this plasmid's Addgene catalogue record and pLannotate feature annotations shown in this document.]
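Description:
pCEV-G2-Km is an empty-backbone yeast expression vector for Saccharomyces cerevisiae, derived from pSP-G2 by replacing the URA3 auxotrophic marker with the aphA1 gene, which confers resistance to G418, kanamycin and neomycin. It is an E. coli–yeast shuttle plasmid of about 7 kb. A high-copy ColE1/pUC-type origin and the β-lactamase gene support propagation in bacteria, where either ampicillin or kanamycin can be used for selection. The 2μ origin supports episomal, multicopy maintenance in yeast. There the marker, annotated as a kanMX cassette, allows selection on G418, so no auxotrophic host strain is needed. The kanMX cassette is flanked by two loxP sites in the same orientation, which would permit Cre-mediated excision of the marker.

The payload is a pair of expression cassettes intended for co-expression of two genes, driven by the constitutive TEF1 and PGK1 promoters. In the feature table, the TEF1 promoter reads forward through a short cloning region containing a T7 promoter and ends at the CYC1 terminator. On the opposite strand, an ADH1 terminator and a FLAG epitope fragment mark the end of the second cassette. This layout is consistent with a divergent, back-to-back promoter arrangement. The PGK1 promoter itself was not annotated, but it presumably lies in the unannotated stretch upstream of the TEF1 promoter. The catalogue lists FLAG and c-myc tags for detecting the two expressed proteins, although only the FLAG fragment was detected by annotation. No insert is present. The vector is meant for cloning one or two genes of interest for metabolic or strain engineering in yeast, including prototrophic or industrial strains where antibiotic selection is preferable.
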