Addgene plasmid #46815: pCEV-G2-Km
Purpose: (Empty Backbone) TEF1 and PGK1 promoter controlled expression cassettes with G418 resistance for yeast transformation
Depositing lab: Lars Nielsen & Claudia Vickers. Depositing organization: University of Queensland. Publication: Dual gene expression cassette vectors with antibiotic selection markers for engineering in Saccharomyces cerevisiae. Vickers CE, Bydder SF, Zhou Y, Nielsen LK. Microb Cell Fact. 2013 Oct 25;12(1):96. 10.1186/1475-2859-12-96 PubMed 24161108.
Backbone
  Vector backbone: pSP-G2
  Modifications to backbone: URA3 gene replaced with aphA1 gene for G418/kanamycin/neomycin resistance
  Vector type: Yeast Expression
  Promoter: TEF1 and PGK1
  Selectable markers: G418
  Tag / fusion protein: FLAG and c-myc
Growth in bacteria
  Bacterial resistance: Ampicillin, 100 μg/mL
  Growth temperature: 37°C
  Growth strain: DH5alpha
  Growth instructions: Selection in E. coli can be performed on Amp or Kan. Selection in yeast can be performed on G418. See publication for details
  Copy number: High Copy
Gene/Insert
  Sequencing primers: 5′ see publication for details; 3′ see publication for details
Terms and licenses: Academic/Nonprofit Terms; Industry Terms: Not Available to Industry
How to cite: pCEV-G2-Km was a gift from Lars Nielsen & Claudia Vickers (Addgene plasmid # 46815 ; http://n2t.net/addgene:46815 ; RRID:Addgene_46815)
