>Addgene plasmid #46815 | pCEV-G2-Km | addgene partial sequence | sequence record 71444 | pBR322ori-F 5'-GGGAAACGCCTGGTATCTTT-3'
GAGCGTCGATTTTTGTGATGCTCGTCAGGGGGGCGGAGCCTATGGAAAAACGCCAGCAACGCGGCCTTTT
TACGGTTCCTGGCCTTTTGCTGGCCTTTTGCTCACATGTTCTTTCCTGCGTTATCCCCTGATTCTGTGGA
TAACCGTATTACCGCCTTTGAGTGAGCTGATACCGCTCGCCGCAGCCGAACGACCGAGCGCAGCGAGTCA
GTGAGCGAGGAAGCGGAAGAGCGCCCAATACGCAAACCGCCTCTCCCCGCGCGTTGGCCGATTCATTAAT
GCAGCTGGATCTTCGAGCGTCCCAAAACCTTCTCAAGCAAGGTTTTCAGTATAATGTTACATGCGTACAC
GCGTCTGTACAGAAAAAAAAGAAAAATTTGAAATATAAATAACGTTCTTAATACTAACATAACTATAAAA
AAATAAATAGGGACCTAGACTTCAGGTTGTCTAACTCCTTCCTTTTCGGTTAGAGCGGATCTTAGCTAGC
CGCGGTACCAAGCTTACTCGAGGTCTTCTTCGGAAATCAACTTCTGTTCCATGTCGACGCCCGGGCCCTA
TAGTGAGTCGTATTACGGATCCTTGTAATTAAAACTTAGATTAGATTGCTATGCTTTCTTTCTAATGAGC
AAGAAGTAAAAAAAGTTGTAATAGAACAAGAAAAATGAAACTGAAACTTGAGAAATTGAAGACCGTTTAT
TAACTTAAATATCAATGGGAGGTCATCGAAAGAGAAAAAAATCAAAAAAAAAAATTTTCAAGAAAAAGAA
ACGTGATAAAAATTTTTATTGCCTTTTTCG
