>Addgene plasmid #46815 | pCEV-G2-Km | addgene partial sequence | sequence record 71613 | pHybLex_rev
AAATCATAAATCATAAGAAATTCGCTTATTTAGAAGTGTCAACAACGTATCTACCAACGATTTGACCCTT
TTCCATCTTTTCGTAAATTTCTGGCAAGGTAGACAAGCCGACAACCTTGATTGGAGACTTGACCAAACCT
CTGGCGAAGAATTGTTAATTAAGAGCTCAGATCTTATCGTCGTCATCCTTGTAATCCATCGATACTAGTG
CGGCCGCTTGTTTTATATTTGTTGTAAAAAGTAGATAATTACTTCCTTGATGATCTGTAAAAAAGAGAAA
AAGAAAGCATCTAAGAACTTGAAAAACTACGAATTAGAAAAGACCAAATATGTATTTCTTGCATTGACCA
ATTTATGCAAGTTTATATATATGTAAATGTAAGTTTCACGAGGTTCTACTAAACTAAACCACCCCCTTGG
TTAGAAGAAAAGAGTGTGTGAGAACAGGCTGTTGTTGTCACACGATTCGGACAATTCTGTTTGAAAGAGA
GAGAGTAACAGTACGATCGAACGAACTTTGCTCTGGAGATCACAGTGGGCATCATAGCATGTGGTACTAA
ACCCTTTCCCGCCATTCCAGAACCTTCGATTGCTTGTTACAAAACCTGTGAGCCGTCGCTAGGACCTTGT
TGTGTGACGAAATTGGAAGCTGCAATCAATAGGAAGACAGGAAGTCGAGCGTGTCTGGGTTTTTTCAGTT
TTGTTCTTTTTGCAAACAAATCACGAGCGACGGTAATTTCTTTCTCGATAAGAGGCCACGTGCTTTATGA
GGGTAACATCAATTCAAGAAGGAGGGAAACACTTCCT
