>Addgene plasmid #46815 | pCEV-G2-Km | addgene partial sequence | sequence record 71625 | yADH-term-F 5'-GGCTTGTCTACCTTGCCAGA-3'
GTTGGTAGATACGTTGTTGACACTTCTAAATAAGCGAATTTCTTATGATTTATGATTTTTATTATTAAAT
AAGTTATAAAAAAAATAAGTGTATACAAATTTTAAAGTGACTCTTAGGTTTTAAAACGAAAATTCTTATT
CTTGAGTAACTCTTTCCTGTAGGTCAGGTTGCTTTCTCAGGTATAGCATGAGGTCGCTCCTAGTGGATCT
GATATCACCTAATAACTTCGTATAGCATACATTATACGAAGTTATATTAAGGGTTCTCGAGAGCTCGTTT
TCGACACTGGATGGCGGCGTTAGTATCGAATCGACAGCAGTATAGCGACCAGCATTCACATACGATTGAC
GCATGATATTACTTTCTGCGCACTTAACTTCGCATCTGGGCAGATGATGTCGAGGCGAAAAAAAATATAA
ATCACGCTAACATTTGATTAAAATAGAACAACTACAATATAAAAAAACTATACAAATGACAAGTTCTTGA
AAACAAGAATCTTTTTATTGTCAGTACTGATTAGAAAAACTCATCGAGCATCAAATGAAACTGCAATTTA
TTCATATCAGGATTATCAATACCATATTTTTGAAAAAGCCGTTTCTGTAATGAAGGAGAAAACTCACCGA
GGCAGTTCCATAGGATGGCAAGATCCTGGTATCGGTCTGCGATTCCGACTCGTCCAACATCAATACAACC
TATTAATTTCCCCTCGTCAAAAATAAGGTTATCAAGTGAGAAATCACCATGAGTGACGACTGAATCCGGT
GAGAATGGCA
